Addgene plasmid #195837: pENTR223-BLLF1(gp350)
Purpose: Gateway Entry Clone of Epstein-Barr virus BLLF1
Depositing lab: Eric Johannsen. Depositing organization: Brigham and Women's Hospital. Publication: Epstein-Barr virus and virus human protein interaction maps. Calderwood MA, Venkatesan K, Xing L, Chase MR, Vazquez A, Holthaus AM, Ewence AE, Li N, Hirozane-Kishikawa T, Hill DE, Vidal M, Kieff E, Johannsen E. Proc Natl Acad Sci U S A. 2007 May 1;104(18):7606-11. doi: 10.1073/pnas.0702332104. Epub 2007 Apr 19. PubMed 17446270.
Backbone
  Vector backbone: pENTR223.1
  Backbone manufacturer: Invitrogen
  Backbone size w/o insert (bp): 2875
  Vector type: Gateway Entry Vector
Growth in bacteria
  Bacterial resistance: Spectinomycin, 50 μg/mL
  Growth temperature: 37°C
  Growth strain: DH5alpha
  Copy number: High Copy
Gene/Insert
  Gene/Insert name: BLLF1
  Species: Epstein-Barr virus
  Entrez Gene: BLLF1 (a.k.a. HHV4_BLLF1)
  Cloning method: Gateway Cloning
Terms and licenses: Academic/Nonprofit Terms; Industry Terms: Not Available to Industry
How to cite: pENTR223-BLLF1(gp350) was a gift from Eric Johannsen (Addgene plasmid # 195837 ; http://n2t.net/addgene:195837 ; RRID:Addgene_195837)
