[The description below was written by a language model from this plasmid's Addgene catalogue record and pLannotate feature annotations shown in this document.]
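Description:
pENTR223-BLLF1(gp350) is a Gateway entry clone built on the pENTR223.1 backbone, carrying the Epstein-Barr virus BLLF1 open reading frame. It is a bacterial cloning plasmid rather than an expression vector. It replicates in E. coli from a high-copy ColE1/pUC-type origin and is selected with spectinomycin through the aadA (SmR) aminoglycoside adenylyltransferase gene. That gene sits downstream of a fragment of a class 1 integron Pc promoter and a remnant of a gentamicin resistance gene. The sequenced record is about 5.5 kb.

The insert, roughly 2.7 kb, is annotated as matching gp350 of the B95-8 strain. This is the major envelope glycoprotein, which attaches the virion to B lymphocytes by binding the host receptor CR2. It is also the main target of neutralizing antibodies and the basis of most EBV vaccine candidates. The coding sequence is flanked on both sides by attL-type recombination sites in opposite orientations. The automated annotation labels both as attL3, which may reflect imprecise matching rather than the true site identities. These sites let LR Clonase transfer the ORF directionally into any compatible destination vector, which then supplies the promoter, tags and host-specific elements.

No eukaryotic promoter is present in the entry clone. The rrnB T1 and T2 terminators lie upstream of the cassette and insulate it from read-through transcription, and a T7 promoter lies just beyond the downstream att site, facing the insert. Short lacI and lacZα fragments are backbone remnants. The clone belongs to an EBV ORF collection associated with mapping virus–virus and virus–human protein interactions. It serves as a source for moving BLLF1 into expression or interaction-assay vectors.
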