Features (pLannotate 1.2.2; 12 found; start..end, strand, type, name):
    121..213     +  CDS            lacI (fragment): lac repressor; lacI; The lac repressor binds to the lac operator to inhibit transcription in E. coli. This inhibition can be relieved by adding lactose or isopropyl-β-D-thiogalactopyranoside (IPTG).
    268..295     -  terminator     rrnB T2 terminator: transcription terminator T2 from the E. coli rrnB gene
    427..470     +  terminator     rrnB T1 terminator: Escherichia coli rrnB; transcription terminator T1 from the E. coli rrnB gene
    517..553     -  CDS            lacZα (fragment): LacZα fragment of β-galactosidase; lacZ fragment
    570..665     +  protein_bind   attL3: mutant version of attL; recombination site for the Gateway® LR reaction LR Clonase™
    668..3388    +  CDS            GP350_EBVB9: Experimental evidence at protein level: Swiss-Prot protein existence level 1. Initiates virion attachment to host B-lymphocyte cell, leading to virus entry. Acts by binding to host CR2 at the surface of B-lymphocytes, facilitating the binding of viral glycoprotein gp42 to HLA class II molecules. Attachment triggers virion-host membrane fusion and invasion of the host cell. From Epstein-Barr virus (strain B95-8) (HHV-4) (Human herpesvirus 4). Primary surface antigen capable of inducing and reacting with virus-neutralizing antibodies. Almost all EBV candidate vaccines are based on gp350 proteins
   3390..3485    -  protein_bind   attL3: mutant version of attL; recombination site for the Gateway® LR reaction LR Clonase™
   3504..3522    -  promoter       T7 promoter: promoter for bacteriophage T7 RNA polymerase
   3712..3735    +  promoter       Pc promoter (fragment): intI1 (promoter lies within the coding sequence); class 1 integron promoter
   3911..3967    +  CDS            GmR (fragment): gentamycin acetyltransferase; aacC1; confers resistance to gentamycin
   3974..4765    +  CDS            SmR: aminoglycoside adenylyltransferase (Murphy, 1985); aadA; confers resistance to spectinomycin and streptomycin
   4858..5446    +  rep_origin     ori: high-copy-number ColE1/pMB1/pBR322/pUC origin of replication
>Addgene plasmid #195837 | pENTR223-BLLF1(gp350) | addgene full sequence | sequence record 384599 | Addgene NGS Result
CTTTCCTGCGTTATCCCCTGATTCTGTGGATAACCGTATTACCGCCTTTGAGTGAGCTGATACCGCTCGC
CGCAGCCGAACGACCGAGCGCAGCGAGTCAGTGAGCGAGGAAGCGGAAGAGCGCCCAATACGCAAACCGC
CTCTCCCCGCGCGTTGGCCGATTCATTAATGCAGCTGGCACGACAGGTTTCCCGACTGGAAAGCGGGCAG
TGAGCGCAACGCAATTAATACGCGTACCGCTAGCCAGGAAGAGTTTGTAGAAACGCAAAAAGGCCATCCG
TCAGGATGGCCTTCTGCTTAGTTTGATGCCTGGCAGTTTATGGCGGGCGTCCTGCCCGCCACCCTCCGGG
CCGTTGCTTCACAACGTTCAAATCCGCTCCCGGCGGATTTGTCCTACTCAGGAGAGCGTTCACCGACAAA
CAACAGATAAAACGAAAGGCCCAGTCTTCCGACTGAGCCTTTCGTTTTATTTGATGCCTGGCAGTTCCCT
ACTCTCGCGTTAACGCTAGCATGGATGTTTTCCCAGTCACGACGTTGTAAAACGACGGCCAGTCTTAAGC
TCGGGCCCCAAATAATGATTTTATTTTGACTGATAGTGACCTGTTCGTTGCAACAAATTGATGAGCAATG
CTTTTTTATAATGCCAACTTTGTACAAAAAAGTTGGCATGGAGGCAGCCTTGCTTGTGTGTCAGTACACC
ATCCAGAGCCTGATCCATCTCACGGGTGAAGATCCTGGTTTTTTCAATGTTGAGATTCCGGAATTCCCAT
TTTACCCCACATGCAATGTTTGCACGGCAGATGTCAATGTAACTATCAATTTCGATGTCGGGGGCAAAAA
GCATCAACTTGATCTTGACTTTGGCCAGCTGACACCCCATACGAAGGCTGTCTACCAACCTCGAGGTGCA
TTTGGTGGCTCAGAAAATGCCACCAATCTCTTTCTACTGGAGCTCCTTGGTGCAGGAGAATTGGCTCTAA
CTATGCGGTCTAAGAAGCTTCCAATTAACGTCACCACCGGAGAGGAGCAACAAGTAAGCCTGGAATCTGT
AGATGTCTACTTTCAAGATGTGTTTGGAACCATGTGGTGCCACCATGCAGAAATGCAAAACCCCGTGTAC
CTGATACCAGAAACAGTGCCATACATAAAGTGGGATAACTGTAATTCTACCAATATAACGGCAGTAGTGA
GGGCACAGGGGCTGGATGTCACGCTACCCTTAAGTTTGCCAACGTCAGCTCAAGACTCGAATTTCAGCGT
AAAAACAGAAATGCTCGGTAATGAGATAGATATTGAGTGTATTATGGAGGATGGCGAAATTTCACAAGTT
CTGCCCGGAGACAACAAATTTAACATCACCTGCAGTGGATACGAGAGCCATGTTCCCAGCGGCGGAATTC
TCACATCAACGAGTCCCGTGGCCACCCCAATACCTGGTACAGGGTATGCATACAGCCTGCGTCTGACACC
ACGTCCAGTGTCACGATTTCTTGGCAATAACAGTATCCTGTACGTGTTTTACTCTGGGAATGGACCGAAG
GCGAGCGGGGGAGATTACTGCATTCAGTCCAACATTGTGTTCTCTGATGAGATTCCAGCTTCACAGGACA
TGCCGACAAACACCACAGACATCACATATGTGGGTGACAATGCTACCTATTCAGTGCCAATGGTCACTTC
TGAGGACGCAAACTCGCCAAATGTTACAGTGACTGCCTTTTGGGCCTGGCCAAACAACACTGAAACTGAC
TTTAAGTGCAAATGGACTCTCACCTCGGGGACACCTTCGGGTTGTGAAAATATTTCTGGTGCATTTGCGA
GCAATCGGACATTTGACATTACTGTCTCGGGTCTTGGCACGGCCCCCAAGACACTCATTATCACACGAAC
GGCTACCAATGCCACCACAACAACCCACAAGGTTATATTCTCCAAGGCACCCGAGAGCACCACCACCTCC
CCTACCTTGAATACAACTGGATTTGCTGATCCCAATACAACGACAGGTCTACCCAGCTCTACTCACGTGC
CTACCAACCTCACCGCACCTGCAAGCACAGGCCCCACTGTATCCACCGCGGATGTCACCAGCCCAACACC
AGCCGGCACAACGTCAGGCGCATCACCGGTGACACCAAGTCCATCTCCATGGGACAACGGCACAGAAAGT
AAGGCCCCCGACATGACCAGCTCCACCTCACCAGTGACTACCCCAACCCCAAATGCCACCAGCCCCACCC
CAGCAGWGACWACCCCAACCCCAAAWGCCACCAGCCCCACCCCAGCAGYGACTACCCCAACCCCAAANGC
CACCAGCCCCACCTYNGGAAAAACAAGYCCTACCTCAGCAGTGACTACCCCAACCCCAAATGCCACCAGC
CCCACCTYGGGAAAAACAAGCCCCACCTCAGCAGTGACTACCCCAACCCCAAATGCCACCAGCCCCACCT
TGGGAAAAACAAGCCCCACCTCAGCAGTGACTACCCCAACCCCAAATGCCACCGGCCCTACTGTGGGAGA
AACAAGTCCACAGGCAAATGCCACCAACCACACCTTAGGAGGAACAAGTCCCACCCCAGTAGTTACCAGC
CAACCAAAAAATGCAACCAGTGCTGTTACCACAGGCCAACATAACATAACTTCAAGTTCAACCTCTTCCA
TGTCACTGAGACCCAGTTCAAACCCAGAGACACTCAGCCCCTCCACCAGTGACAATTCAACGTCACATAT
GCCTTTACTAACCTCCGCTCACCCAACAGGTGGTGAAAATATAACACAGGTGACACCAGCCTCTATCAGC
ACACATCATGTGTCCACCAGTTCGCCAGCACCCCGCCCAGGCACCACCAGCCAAGCGTCAGGCCCTGGAA
ACAGTTCCACATCCACAAAACCGGGGGAGGTTAATGTCACCAAAGGCACGCCCCCCCAAAATGCAACGTC
GCCCCAGGCCCCCAGTGGCCAAAAGACGGCGGTTCCCACGGTCACCTCAACAGGTGGAAAGGCCAATTCT
ACCACCGGTGGAAAGCACACCACAGGACATGGAGCCCGGACAAGTACAGAGCCCACCACAGATTACGGCG
GTGATTCAACTACGCCAAGACCGAGATACAATGCGACCACCTATCTACCTCCCAGCACTTCTAGCAAACT
GCGGCCCCGCTGGACTTTTACGAGCCCACCGGTTACCACAGCCCAAGCCACCGTGCCAGTCCCGCCAACG
TCCCAGCCCAGATTCTCAAACCTCTCCATGCTAGTACTGCAGTGGGCCTCTCTGGCTGTGCTGACCCTTC
TGCTGCTGCTGGTCATGGCGGACTGCGCCTTTAGGCGTAACTTGTCTACATCCCATACCTACACCACCCC
ACCATATGATGACGCCGAGACCTATGTACCAACTTTCTTGTACAAAGTTGGCATTATAAGAAAGCATTGC
TTATCAATTTGTTGCAACGAACAGGTCACTATCAGTCAAAATAAAATCATTATTTGCCATCCAGCTGATA
TCCCCTATAGTGAGTCGTATTACATGGTCATAGCTGTTTCCTGGCAGCTCTGGCCCGTGTCTCAAAATCT
CTGATGTTACATTGCACAAGATAAAAATATATCATCATGCCTCCTCTAGACCAGCCAGGACAGAAATGCC
TCGACTTCGCTGCTACCCAAGGTTGCCGGGTGACGCACACCGTGGAAACGGATGAAGGCACGAACCCAGT
GGACATAAGCCTGTTCGGTTCGTAAGCTGTAATGCAAGTAGCGTATGCGCTCACGCAACTGGTCCAGAAC
CTTGACCGAACGCAGCGGTGGTAACGGCGCAGTGGCGGTTTTCATGGCTTGTTATGACTGTTTTTTTGGG
GTACAGTCTATGCCTCGGGCATCCAAGCAGCAAGCGCGTTACGCCGTGGGTCGATGTTTGATGTTATGGA
GCAGCAACGATGTTACGCAGCAGGGCAGTCGCCCTAAAACAAAGTTAAACATTATGAGGGAAGCGGTGAT
CGCCGAAGTATCGACTCAACTATCAGAGGTAGTTGGCGTCATCGAGCGCCATCTCGAACCGACGTTGCTG
GCCGTACATTTGTACGGCTCCGCAGTGGATGGCGGCCTGAAGCCACACAGTGATATTGATTTGCTGGTTA
CGGTGACCGTAAGGCTTGATGAAACAACGCGGCGAGCTTTGATCAACGACCTTTTGGAAACTTCGGCTTC
CCCTGGAGAGAGCGAGATTCTCCGCGCTGTAGAAGTCACCATTGTTGTGCACGACGACATCATTCCGTGG
CGTTATCCAGCTAAGCGCGAACTGCAATTTGGAGAATGGCAGCGCAATGACATTCTTGCAGGTATCTTCG
AGCCAGCCACGATCGACATTGATCTGGCTATCTTGCTGACAAAAGCAAGAGAACATAGCGTTGCCTTGGT
AGGTCCAGCGGCGGAGGAACTCTTTGATCCGGTTCCTGAACAGGATCTATTTGAGGCGCTAAATGAAACC
TTAACGCTATGGAACTCGCCGCCCGACTGGGCTGGCGATGAGCGAAATGTAGTGCTTACGTTGTCCCGCA
TTTGGTACAGCGCAGTAACCGGCAAAATCGCGCCGAAGGATGTCGCTGCCGACTGGGCAATGGAGCGCCT
GCCGGCCCAGTATCAGCCCGTCATACTTGAAGCTAGACAGGCTTATCTTGGACAAGAAGAAGATCGCTTG
GCCTCGCGCGCAGATCAGTTGGAAGAATTTGTCCACTACGTGAAAGGCGAGATCACCAAGGTAGTCGGCA
AATAACCCTCGAGCCACCCATGACCAAAATCCCTTAACGTGAGTTACGCGTCGTTCCACTGAGCGTCAGA
CCCCGTAGAAAAGATCAAAGGATCTTCTTGAGATCCTTTTTTTCTGCGCGTAATCTGCTGCTTGCAAACA
AAAAAACCACCGCTACCAGCGGTGGTTTGTTTGCCGGATCAAGAGCTACCAACTCTTTTTCCGAAGGTAA
CTGGCTTCAGCAGAGCGCAGATACCAAATACTGTTCTTCTAGTGTAGCCGTAGTTAGGCCACCACTTCAA
GAACTCTGTAGCACCGCCTACATACCTCGCTCTGCTAATCCTGTTACCAGTGGCTGCTGCCAGTGGCGAT
AAGTCGTGTCTTACCGGGTTGGACTCAAGACGATAGTTACCGGATAAGGCGCAGCGGTCGGGCTGAACGG
GGGGTTCGTGCACACAGCCCAGCTTGGAGCGAACGACCTACACCGAACTGAGATACCTACAGCGTGAGCT
ATGAGAAAGCGCCACGCTTCCCGAAGGGAGAAAGGCGGACAGGTATCCGGTAAGCGGCAGGGTCGGAACA
GGAGAGCGCACGAGGGAGCTTCCAGGGGGAAACGCCTGGTATCTTTATAGTCCTGTCGGGTTTCGCCACC
TCTGACTTGAGCGTCGATTTTTGTGATGCTCGTCAGGGGGGCGGAGCCTATGGAAAAACGCCAGCAACGC
GGCCTTTTTACGGTTCCTGGCCTTTTGCTGGCCTTTTGCTCACATGTT
